>Addgene plasmid #64540 | phage ubc nls ha 2xmcp HALO | depositor full sequence | sequence record 108561 | phage ubc nls ha 2xmcp HALO sequence 7943 bps
TGGAAGGGCTAATTCACTCCCAAAGAAGACAAGATATCCTTGATCTGTGGATCTACCACACACAAGGCTA
CTTCCCTGATTAGCAGAACTACACACCAGGGCCAGGGGTCAGATATCCACTGACCTTTGGATGGTGCTAC
AAGCTAGTACCAGTTGAGCCAGATAAGGTAGAAGAGGCCAATAAAGGAGAGAACACCAGCTTGTTACACC
CTGTGAGCCTGCATGGGATGGATGACCCGGAGAGAGAAGTGTTAGAGTGGAGGTTTGACAGCCGCCTAGC
ATTTCATCACGTGGCCCGAGAGCTGCATCCGGAGTACTTCAAGAACTGCTGATATCGAGCTTGCTACAAG
GGACTTTCCGCTGGGGACTTTCCAGGGAGGCGTGGCCTGGGCGGGACTGGGGAGTGGCGAGCCCTCAGAT
CCTGCATATAAGCAGCTGCTTTTTGCCTGTACTGGGTCTCTCTGGTTAGACCAGATCTGAGCCTGGGAGC
TCTCTGGCTAACTAGGGAACCCACTGCTTAAGCCTCAATAAAGCTTGCCTTGAGTGCTTCAAGTAGTGTG
TGCCCGTCTGTTGTGTGACTCTGGTAACTAGAGATCCCTCAGACCCTTTTAGTCAGTGTGGAAAATCTCT
AGCAGTGGCGCCCGAACAGGGACTTGAAAGCGAAAGGGAAACCAGAGGAGCTCTCTCGACGCAGGACTCG
GCTTGCTGAAGCGCGCACGGCAAGAGGCGAGGGGCGGCGACTGGTGAGTACGCCAAAAATTTTGACTAGC
GGAGGCTAGAAGGAGAGAGATGGGTGCGAGAGCGTCAGTATTAAGCGGGGGAGAATTAGATCGCGATGGG
AAAAAATTCGGTTAAGGCCAGGGGGAAAGAAAAAATATAAATTAAAACATATAGTATGGGCAAGCAGGGA
GCTAGAACGATTCGCAGTTAATCCTGGCCTGTTAGAAACATCAGAAGGCTGTAGACAAATACTGGGACAG
CTACAACCATCCCTTCAGACAGGATCAGAAGAACTTAGATCATTATATAATACAGTAGCAACCCTCTATT
GTGTGCATCAAAGGATAGAGATAAAAGACACCAAGGAAGCTTTAGACAAGATAGAGGAAGAGCAAAACAA
AAGTAAGACCACCGCACAGCAAGCGGCCGGCCGCTGATCTTCAGACCTGGAGGAGGAGATATGAGGGACA
ATTGGAGAAGTGAATTATATAAATATAAAGTAGTAAAAATTGAACCATTAGGAGTAGCACCCACCAAGGC
AAAGAGAAGAGTGGTGCAGAGAGAAAAAAGAGCAGTGGGAATAGGAGCTTTGTTCCTTGGGTTCTTGGGA
GCAGCAGGAAGCACTATGGGCGCAGCGTCAATGACGCTGACGGTACAGGCCAGACAATTATTGTCTGGTA
TAGTGCAGCAGCAGAACAATTTGCTGAGGGCTATTGAGGCGCAACAGCATCTGTTGCAACTCACAGTCTG
GGGCATCAAGCAGCTCCAGGCAAGAATCCTGGCTGTGGAAAGATACCTAAAGGATCAACAGCTCCTGGGG
ATTTGGGGTTGCTCTGGAAAACTCATTTGCACCACTGCTGTGCCTTGGAATGCTAGTTGGAGTAATAAAT
CTCTGGAACAGATTTGGAATCACACGACCTGGATGGAGTGGGACAGAGAAATTAACAATTACACAAGCTT
AATACACTCCTTAATTGAAGAATCGCAAAACCAGCAAGAAAAGAATGAACAAGAATTATTGGAATTAGAT
AAATGGGCAAGTTTGTGGAATTGGTTTAACATAACAAATTGGCTGTGGTATATAAAATTATTCATAATGA
TAGTAGGAGGCTTGGTAGGTTTAAGAATAGTTTTTGCTGTACTTTCTATAGTGAATAGAGTTAGGCAGGG
ATATTCACCATTATCGTTTCAGACCCACCTCCCAACCCCGAGGGGACCCGACAGGCCCGAAGGAATAGAA
GAAGAAGGTGGAGAGAGAGACAGAGACAGATCCATTCGATTAGTGAACGGATCTCGACGGTATCGCCGAA
TTCACAAATGGCAGTATTCATCCACAATTTTAAAAGAAAAGGGGGGATTGGGGGGTACAGTGCAGGGGAA
AGAATAGTAGACATAATAGCAACAGACATACAAACTAAAGAATTACAAAAACAAATTACAAAAATTCAAA
ATTTTCGGGTTTATTACAGGGACAGCAGAGATCCAGTTTGGACTAGTGGCCTCCGCGCCGGGTTTTGGCG
CCTCCCGCGGGCGCCCCCCTCCTCACGGCGAGCGCTGCCACGTCAGACGAAGGGCGCAGCGAGCGTCCTG
ATCCTTCCGCCCGGACGCTCAGGACAGCGGCCCGCTGCTCATAAGACTCGGCCTTAGAACCCCAGTATCA
GCAGAAGGACATTTTAGGACGGGACTTGGGTGACTCTAGGGCACTGGTTTTCTTTCCAGAGAGCGGAACA
GGCGAGGAAAAGTAGTCCCTTCTCGGCGATTCTGCGGAGGGATCTCCGTGGGGCGGTGAACGCCGATGAT
TATATAAGGACGCGCCGGGTGTGGCACAGCTAGTTCCGTCGCAGCCGGGATTTGGGTCGCGGTTCTTGTT
TGTGGATCGCTGTGATCGTCACTTGGCGGCCGCAATGGGCCCAAAAAAGAAAAGAAAAGTTGGCTACCCC
TACGACGTGCCCGACTACGCCATCGAAGGCCGCCATATGCTAGCCGTTAAAATGGCTTCTAACTTTACTC
AGTTCGTTCTCGTCGACAATGGCGGAACTGGCGACGTGACTGTCGCCCCAAGCAACTTCGCTAACGGGAT
CGCTGAATGGATCAGCTCTAACTCGCGTTCACAGGCTTACAAAGTAACCTGTAGCGTTCGTCAGAGCTCT
GCGCAGAATCGCAAATACACCATCAAAGTCGAGGTGCCTAAAGGCGCCTGGCGTTCGTACTTAAATATGG
AACTAACCATTCCAATTTTCGCCACGAATTCCGACTGCGAGCTTATTGTTAAGGCAATGCAAGGTCTCCT
AAAAGATGGAAACCCGATTCCCTCAGCAATCGCAGCAAACTCCGGCATCTACGCCATGGCTTCTAACTTT
ACTCAGTTCGTTCTCGTCGACAATGGCGGAACTGGCGACGTGACTGTCGCCCCAAGCAACTTCGCTAACG
GGATCGCTGAATGGATCAGCTCTAACTCGCGTTCACAGGCTTACAAAGTAACCTGTAGCGTTCGTCAGAG
CTCTGCGCAGAATCGCAAATACACCATCAAAGTCGAGGTGCCTAAAGGCGCCTGGCGTTCGTACTTAAAT
ATGGAACTAACCATTCCAATTTTCGCCACGAATTCCGACTGCGAGCTTATTGTTAAGGCAATGCAAGGTC
TCCTAAAAGATGGAAACCCGATTCCCTCAGCAATCGCAGCAAACTCCGGCATCTACGCGGATTCTAGAGA
AATCGGTACTGGCTTTCCATTCGACCCCCATTATGTGGAAGTCCTGGGCGAGCGCATGCACTACGTCGAT
GTTGGTCCGCGCGATGGCACCCCTGTGCTGTTCCTGCACGGTAACCCGACCTCCTCCTACGTGTGGCGCA
ACATCATCCCGCATGTTGCACCGACCCATCGCTGCATTGCTCCAGACCTGATCGGTATGGGCAAATCCGA
CAAACCAGACCTGGGTTATTTCTTCGACGACCACGTCCGCTTCATGGATGCCTTCATCGAAGCCCTGGGT
CTGGAAGAGGTCGTCCTGGTCATTCACGACTGGGGCTCCGCTCTGGGTTTCCACTGGGCCAAGCGCAATC
CAGAGCGCGTCAAAGGTATTGCATTTATGGAGTTCATCCGCCCTATCCCGACCTGGGACGAATGGCCAGA
ATTTGCCCGCGAGACCTTCCAGGCCTTCCGCACCACCGACGTCGGCCGCAAGCTGATCATCGATCAGAAC
GTTTTTATCGAGGGTACGCTGCCGATGGGTGTCGTCCGCCCGCTGACTGAAGTCGAGATGGACCATTACC
GCGAGCCGTTCCTGAATCCTGTTGACCGCGAGCCACTGTGGCGCTTCCCAAACGAGCTGCCAATCGCCGG
TGAGCCAGCGAACATCGTCGCGCTGGTCGAAGAATACATGGACTGGCTGCACCAGTCCCCTGTCCCGAAG
CTGCTGTTCTGGGGCACCCCAGGCGTTCTGATCCCACCGGCCGAAGCCGCTCGCCTGGCCAAAAGCCTGC
CTAACTGCAAGGCTGTGGACATCGGCCCGGGTCTGAATCTGCTGCAAGAAGACAACCCGGACCTGATCGG
CAGCGAGATCGCGCGCTGGCTGTCTACTCTGGAGATTTCCGGTTAATGAATCGATAGATCCTAATCAACC
TCTGGATTACAAAATTTGTGAAAGATTGACTGGTATTCTTAACTATGTTGCTCCTTTTACGCTATGTGGA
TACGCTGCTTTAATGCCTTTGTATCATGCTATTGCTTCCCGTATGGCTTTCATTTTCTCCTCCTTGTATA
AATCCTGGTTGCTGTCTCTTTATGAGGAGTTGTGGCCCGTTGTCAGGCAACGTGGCGTGGTGTGCACTGT
GTTTGCTGACGCAACCCCCACTGGTTGGGGCATTGCCACCACCTGTCAGCTCCTTTCCGGGACTTTCGCT
TTCCCCCTCCCTATTGCCACGGCGGAACTCATCGCCGCCTGCCTTGCCCGCTGCTGGACAGGGGCTCGGC
TGTTGGGCACTGACAATTCCGTGGTGTTGTCGGGGAAATCATCGTCCTTTCCTTGGCTGCTCGCCTGTGT
TGCCACCTGGATTCTGCGCGGGACGTCCTTCTGCTACGTCCCTTCGGCCCTCAATCCAGCGGACCTTCCT
TCCCGCGGCCTGCTGCCGGCTCTGCGGCCTCTTCCGCGTCTTCGCCTTCGCCCTCAGACGAGTCGGATCT
CCCTTTGGGCCGCCTCCCCGCCTGAGATCCTTTAAGACCAATGACTTACAAGGCAGCTGTAGATCTTAGC
CACTTTTTAAAAGAAAAGGGGGGACTGGAAGGGCTAATTCACTCCCAACGAAGACAAGATCTGCTTTTTG
CTTGTACTGGGTCTCTCTGGTTAGACCAGATCTGAGCCTGGGAGCTCTCTGGCTAACTAGGGAACCCACT
GCTTAAGCCTCAATAAAGCTTGCCTTGAGTGCTTCAAGTAGTGTGTGCCCGTCTGTTGTGTGACTCTGGT
AACTAGAGATCCCTCAGACCCTTTTAGTCAGTGTGGAAAATCTCTAGCAGTAGTAGTTCATGTCATCTTA
TTATTCAGTATTTATAACTTGCAAAGAAATGAATATCAGAGAGTGAGAGGCCCGGGTTAATTAAGGAAAG
GGCTAGATCATTCTTGAAGACGAAAGGGCCTCGTGATACGCCTATTTTTATAGGTTAATGTCATGATAAT
AATGGTTTCTTAGACGTCAGGTGGCACTTTTCGGGGAAATGTGCGCGGAACCCCTATTTGTTTATTTTTC
TAAATACATTCAAATATGTATCCGCTCATGAGACAATAACCCTGATAAATGCTTCAATAATATTGAAAAA
GGAAGAGTATGAGTATTCAACATTTCCGTGTCGCCCTTATTCCCTTTTTTGCGGCATTTTGCCTTCCTGT
TTTTGCTCACCCAGAAACGCTGGTGAAAGTAAAAGATGCTGAAGATCAGTTGGGTGCACGAGTGGGTTAC
ATCGAACTGGATCTCAACAGCGGTAAGATCCTTGAGAGTTTTCGCCCCGAAGAACGTTTTCCAATGATGA
GCACTTTTAAAGTTCTGCTATGTGGCGCGGTATTATCCCGTGTTGACGCCGGGCAAGAGCAACTCGGTCG
CCGCATACACTATTCTCAGAATGACTTGGTTGAGTACTCACCAGTCACAGAAAAGCATCTTACGGATGGC
ATGACAGTAAGAGAATTATGCAGTGCTGCCATAACCATGAGTGATAACACTGCGGCCAACTTACTTCTGA
CAACGATCGGAGGACCGAAGGAGCTAACCGCTTTTTTGCACAACATGGGGGATCATGTAACTCGCCTTGA
TCGTTGGGAACCGGAGCTGAATGAAGCCATACCAAACGACGAGCGTGACACCACGATGCCTGTAGCAATG
GCAACAACGTTGCGCAAACTATTAACTGGCGAACTACTTACTCTAGCTTCCCGGCAACAATTAATAGACT
GGATGGAGGCGGATAAAGTTGCAGGACCACTTCTGCGCTCGGCCCTTCCGGCTGGCTGGTTTATTGCTGA
TAAATCTGGAGCCGGTGAGCGTGGGTCTCGCGGTATCATTGCAGCACTGGGGCCAGATGGTAAGCCCTCC
CGTATCGTAGTTATCTACACGACGGGGAGTCAGGCAACTATGGATGAACGAAATAGACAGATCGCTGAGA
TAGGTGCCTCACTGATTAAGCATTGGTAACTGTCAGACCAAGTTTACTCATATATACTTTAGATTGATTT
AAAACTTCATTTTTAATTTAAAAGGATCTAGGTGAAGATCCTTTTTGATAATCTCATGACCAAAATCCCT
TAACGTGAGTTTTCGTTCCACTGAGCGTCAGACCCCGTAGAAAAGATCAAAGGATCTTCTTGAGATCCTT
TTTTTCTGCGCGTAATCTGCTGCTTGCAAACAAAAAAACCACCGCTACCAGCGGTGGTTTGTTTGCCGGA
TCAAGAGCTACCAACTCTTTTTCCGAAGGTAACTGGCTTCAGCAGAGCGCAGATACCAAATACTGTTCTT
CTAGTGTAGCCGTAGTTAGGCCACCACTTCAAGAACTCTGTAGCACCGCCTACATACCTCGCTCTGCTAA
TCCTGTTACCAGTGGCTGCTGCCAGTGGCGATAAGTCGTGTCTTACCGGGTTGGACTCAAGACGATAGTT
ACCGGATAAGGCGCAGCGGTCGGGCTGAACGGGGGGTTCGTGCACACAGCCCAGCTTGGAGCGAACGACC
TACACCGAACTGAGATACCTACAGCGTGAGCTATGAGAAAGCGCCACGCTTCCCGAAGGGAGAAAGGCGG
ACAGGTATCCGGTAAGCGGCAGGGTCGGAACAGGAGAGCGCACGAGGGAGCTTCCAGGGGGAAACGCCTG
GTATCTTTATAGTCCTGTCGGGTTTCGCCACCTCTGACTTGAGCGTCGATTTTTGTGATGCTCGTCAGGG
GGGCGGAGCCTATGGAAAAACGCCAGCAACGCGGCCTTTTTACGGTTCCTGGCCTTTTGCTGGCCTTTTG
CTCACATGTTCTTTCCTGCGTTATCCCCTGATTCTGTGGATAACCGTATTACCGCCTTTGAGTGAGCTGA
TACCGCTCGCCGCAGCCGAACGACCGAGCGCAGCGAGTCAGTGAGCGAGGAAGCGGAAGAGCGCCCAATA
CGCAAACCGCCTCTCCCCGCGCGTTGGCCGATTCATTAATGCAGCAAGCTCATGGCTGACTAATTTTTTT
TATTTATGCAGAGGCCGAGGCCGCCTCGGCCTCTGAGCTATTCCAGAAGTAGTGAGGAGGCTTTTTTGGA
GGCCTAGGCTTTTGCAAAAAGCTCCCCGTGGCACGACAGGTTTCCCGACTGGAAAGCGGGCAGTGAGCGC
AACGCAATTAATGTGAGTTAGCTCACTCATTAGGCACCCCAGGCTTTACACTTTATGCTTCCGGCTCGTA
TGTTGTGTGGAATTGTGAGCGGATAACAATTTCACACAGGAAACAGCTATGACATGATTACGAATTTCAC
AAATAAAGCATTTTTTTCACTGCATTCTAGTTGTGGTTTGTCCAAACTCATCAATGTATCTTATCATGTC
TGGATCAACTGGATAACTCAAGCTAACCAAAATCATCCCAAACTTCCCACCCCATACCCTATTACCACTG
CCAATTACCTGTGGTTTCATTTACTCTAAACCTGTGATTCCTCTGAATTATTTTCATTTTAAAGAAATTG
TATTTGTTAAATATGTACTACAAACTTAGTAGT
Features (pLannotate 1.2.2; 25 found; start..end, strand, type, name):
    377..634     +  LTR            5' LTR (truncated): truncated 5' long terminal repeat (LTR) from HIV-1
    681..806     +  misc_feature   HIV-1 Ψ: packaging signal of human immunodeficiency virus type 1
    790..1128    +  CDS            HIV-1 gag (fragment): gag protein from human immunodeficiency virus 1; gag
   1303..1536    +  misc_feature   RRE: The Rev response element (RRE) of HIV-1 allows for Rev-dependent mRNA export from the nucleus to the cytoplasm.
   1913..2013    +  CDS            Rev (fragment): human immunodeficiency virus 1 (HIV-1) Rev protein; rev; enhances nuclear export of unspliced and incompletely spliced viral mRNAs
   2058..2175    +  misc_feature   cPPT/CTS: central polypurine tract and central termination sequence of HIV-1
   2218..2616    +  promoter       UbC promoter: human ubiquitin C promoter
   2715..2913    +  CDS            MS2 (fragment): bacteriophage MS2 coat protein binds to a specific stem-loop structure in the viral RNA (Peabody, 1993)
   2919..3062    +  CDS            MS2 (fragment): bacteriophage MS2 coat protein binds to a specific stem-loop structure in the viral RNA (Peabody, 1993)
   3066..3416    +  CDS            CAPSD_BPMS2 (fragment): Experimental evidence at protein level: Swiss-Prot protein existence level 1. Acts as a translational repressor of viral replicase synthesis late in infection. This latter function is the result of capsid protein interaction with an RNA hairpin which contains the replicase ribosome-binding site. From Escherichia phage MS2 (Bacteriophage MS2).
   3428..4312    +  CDS            HaloTag®: modified bacterial dehalogenase that forms covalent bonds with chloroalkane derivatives
   4333..4921    +  misc_feature   WPRE: woodchuck hepatitis virus posttranscriptional regulatory element
   4929..4994    +  CDS            nef (fragment): NEF_HV1Z2 - Experimental evidence at protein level: Swiss-Prot protein existence level 1. Extracellular Nef protein targets CD4(+) T-lymphocytes for apoptosis by interacting with CXCR4 surface receptors. From Human immunodeficiency virus type 1 group M subtype D (isolate Z2/CDC-Z34) (HIV-1).
   4996..5229    +  LTR            3' LTR (ΔU3): self-inactivating 3' long terminal repeat (LTR) from HIV-1
   5434..5538    +  promoter       AmpR promoter: bla
   5539..6399    +  CDS            AmpR: β-lactamase; bla; confers resistance to ampicillin, carbenicillin, and related antibiotics
   6570..7158    +  rep_origin     ori: high-copy-number ColE1/pMB1/pBR322/pUC origin of replication
   7341..7395    +  CDS            lacI (fragment): lac repressor; lacI; The lac repressor binds to the lac operator to inhibit transcription in E. coli. This inhibition can be relieved by adding lactose or isopropyl-β-D-thiogalactopyranoside (IPTG).
   7401..7494    +  rep_origin     SV40 ori (fragment): SV40 origin of replication
   7519..7556    +  CDS            lacI (fragment): lac repressor; lacI; The lac repressor binds to the lac operator to inhibit transcription in E. coli. This inhibition can be relieved by adding lactose or isopropyl-β-D-thiogalactopyranoside (IPTG).
   7569..7590    +  protein_bind   CAP binding site: CAP binding activates transcription in the presence of cAMP. E. coli catabolite activator protein
   7605..7635    +  promoter       lac promoter: promoter for the E. coli lac operon
   7643..7659    +  protein_bind   lac operator: The lac repressor binds to the lac operator to inhibit transcription in E. coli. This inhibition can be relieved by adding lactose or isopropyl-β-D-thiogalactopyranoside (IPTG). lac repressor encoded by lacI
   7693..7776    +  polyA_signal   SV40 poly(A) signal (fragment): SV40 polyadenylation signal
   7943..329     +  CDS            nef (fragment) (across the origin): NEF_HV1BR - Experimental evidence at protein level: Swiss-Prot protein existence level 1. Extracellular Nef protein targets CD4(+) T-lymphocytes for apoptosis by interacting with CXCR4 surface receptors (PubMed:14990729). From Human immunodeficiency virus type 1 group M subtype B (isolate BRU/LAI) (HIV-1).
