[The description below was written by a language model from this plasmid's Addgene catalogue record and pLannotate feature annotations shown in this document.]
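Description:
phage ubc nls ha 2xmcp HALO is a 7,943 bp HIV-1-based lentiviral transfer plasmid built on the pHAGE-UbiC backbone for expression in mammalian cells. It is maintained in E. coli through a high-copy ColE1/pUC-type origin and selected with ampicillin via the β-lactamase gene. The viral portion contains a truncated 5' LTR, the Ψ packaging signal with an adjoining gag fragment, the Rev response element for Rev-dependent export of the genomic RNA, the cPPT/CTS element, and a ΔU3 self-inactivating 3' LTR, which leaves the integrated provirus without LTR promoter activity. The remaining annotations (short lacI, lac promoter/operator, SV40 ori and poly(A), and nef fragments) appear to be backbone remnants rather than functional parts of the payload.

Between the cPPT and the 3' LTR, the human ubiquitin C promoter drives a single fusion protein, followed by a WPRE that enhances transcript stability and expression. According to the record, the open reading frame begins with a nuclear localization signal and an HA epitope tag. These are listed in the catalogue fields but not picked up as separate features in the annotation. Next come two copies of the bacteriophage MS2 coat protein (MCP), which the feature table detects as consecutive MS2 fragments, and a C-terminal HaloTag. MCP binds a specific MS2 RNA stem-loop, and HaloTag is a modified dehalogenase that bonds covalently to chloroalkane ligands, which allows labelling with such dyes. The NLS would be expected to concentrate unbound protein in the nucleus. The stated purpose is to label reporter mRNAs, and the associated publication describes an RNA biosensor for imaging the first round of translation.
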