Addgene plasmid #64540: phage ubc nls ha 2xmcp HALO
Purpose: Used to label reporter mRNAs. Lentiviral expression of the MCP protein fused to HALO.
Depositing lab: Jeffrey Chao. Depositing organization: Friedrich Miescher Institute for Biomedical Research. Publication: Translation. An RNA biosensor for imaging the first round of translation from single cells to living animals. Halstead JM, Lionnet T, Wilbertz JH, Wippich F, Ephrussi A, Singer RH, Chao JA. Science. 2015 Mar 20;347(6228):1367-671. doi: 10.1126/science.aaa3380. PubMed 25792328.
Backbone
  Vector backbone: pHAGE-UbiC
  Total vector size (bp): 7943
  Vector type: Mammalian Expression, Lentiviral
Growth in bacteria
  Bacterial resistance: Ampicillin, 100 μg/mL
  Growth temperature: 37°C
  Growth strain: Stbl3
  Copy number: Unknown
Gene/Insert
  Gene/Insert name: MCP (alt name: 2x MS2 coat protein)
  Promoter: human ubiquitin C promoter
  Tag / fusion protein: NLS (N terminal on insert); HA (N terminal on insert); HALO (C terminal on insert)
  Cloning method: Unknown
  Sequencing primers: 5′ hUBCpro-F2 CGCCGATGATTATATAAGGA; 3′ WPRE-R
Terms and licenses: Academic/Nonprofit Terms; Industry Terms: Not Available to Industry
How to cite: phage ubc nls ha 2xmcp HALO was a gift from Jeffrey Chao (Addgene plasmid # 64540 ; http://n2t.net/addgene:64540 ; RRID:Addgene_64540)
