>Addgene plasmid #64540 | phage ubc nls ha 2xmcp HALO | addgene partial sequence | sequence record 111175 | hUBCpro-F2 5'-CGCCGATGATTATATAAGGA-3'
CGCAGCCGGGATTTGGGTCGCGGTTCTTGTTTGTGGATCGCTGTGATCGTCACTTGGCGGCCGCAATGGG
CCCAAAAAAGAAAAGAAAAGTTGGCTACCCCTACGACGTGCCCGACTACGCCATCGAAGGCCGCCATATG
CTAGCCGTTAAAATGGCTTCTAACTTTACTCAGTTCGTTCTCGTCGACAATGGCGGAACTGGCGACGTGA
CTGTCGCCCCAAGCAACTTCGCTAACGGGATCGCTGAATGGATCAGCTCTAACTCGCGTTCACAGGCTTA
CAAAGTAACCTGTAGCGTTCGTCAGAGCTCTGCGCAGAATCGCAAATACACCATCAAAGTCGAGGTGCCT
AAAGGCGCCTGGCGTTCGTACTTAAATATGGAACTAACCATTCCAATTTTCGCCACGAATTCCGACTGCG
AGCTTATTGTTAAGGCAATGCAAGGTCTCCTAAAAGATGGAAACCCGATTCCCTCAGCAATCGCAGCAAA
CTCCGGCATCTACGCCATGGCTTCTAACTTTACTCAGTTCGTTCTCGTCGACAATGGCGGAACTGGCGAC
GTGACTGTCGCCCCAAGCAACTTCGCTAACGGGATCGCTGAATGGATCAGCTCTAACTCGCGTTCACAGG
CTTACAAAGTAACCTGTAGCGTTCGTCAGAGCTCTGCGCA
