>Addgene plasmid #64540 | phage ubc nls ha 2xmcp HALO | addgene partial sequence | sequence record 111213 | WPRE-R 5'-CATAGCGTAAAAGGAGCAACA-3'
ATTTTGTAATCCAGAGGTTGATTAGGATCTATCGATTCATTAACCGGAAATCTCCAGAGTAGACAGCCAG
CGCGCGATCTCGCTGCCGATCAGGTCCGGGTTGTCTTCTTGCAGCAGATTCAGACCCGGGCCGATGTCCA
CAGCCTTGCAGTTAGGCAGGCTTTTGGCCAGGCGAGCGGCTTCGGCCGGTGGGATCAGAACGCCTGGGGT
GCCCCAGAACAGCAGCTTCGGGACAGGGGACTGGTGCAGCCAGTCCATGTATTCTTCGACCAGCGCGACG
ATGTTCGCTGGCTCACCGGCGATTGGCAGCTCGTTTGGGAAGCGCCACAGTGGCTCGCGGTCAACAGGAT
TCAGGAACGGCTCGCGGTAATGGTCCATCTCGACTTCAGTCAGCGGGCGGACGACACCCATCGGCAGCGT
ACCCTCGATAAAAACGTTCTGATCGATGATCAGCTTGCGGCCGACGTCGGTGGTGCGGAAGGCCTGGAAG
GTCTCGCGGGCAAATTCTGGCCATTCGTCCCAGGTCGGGATAGGGCGGATGAACTCCATAAATGCAATAC
CTTTGACGCGCTCTGGATTGCGCTTGGCCCAGTGGAAACCCAGAGCGGAGCCCCAGTCGTGAATGACCAG
GACGACCTCTTCCAGACCCAGGGCTTCGATGAAGGCATCCATGAAGCGGACGTGGTCGTCGAAGAAATAA
CCCAGGTCTGGTTTGTCGGATTTGCCCATACCGATCAGGTCTGGAGCAATGCAGCGATGGGTCGGTGCAA
CATG
